>Addgene plasmid #58771 | pX330A-1x7 | depositor full sequence | sequence record 91073 | pX330A-1x7 sequence 8959 bps
AGGTACCCGTTACATAACTTACGGTAAATGGCCCGCCTGGCTGACCGCCCAACGACCCCCGCCCATTGAC
GTCAATAGTAACGCCAATAGGGACTTTCCATTGACGTCAATGGGTGGAGTATTTACGGTAAACTGCCCAC
TTGGCAGTACATCAAGTGTATCATATGCCAAGTACGCCCCCTATTGACGTCAATGACGGTAAATGGCCCG
CCTGGCATTGTGCCCAGTACATGACCTTATGGGACTTTCCTACTTGGCAGTACATCTACGTATTAGTCAT
CGCTATTACCATGGTCGAGGTGAGCCCCACGTTCTGCTTCACTCTCCCCATCTCCCCCCCCTCCCCACCC
CCAATTTTGTATTTATTTATTTTTTAATTATTTTGTGCAGCGATGGGGGCGGGGGGGGGGGGGGGGCGCG
CGCCAGGCGGGGCGGGGCGGGGCGAGGGGCGGGGCGGGGCGAGGCGGAGAGGTGCGGCGGCAGCCAATCA
GAGCGGCGCGCTCCGAAAGTTTCCTTTTATGGCGAGGCGGCGGCGGCGGCGGCCCTATAAAAAGCGAAGC
GCGCGGCGGGCGGGAGTCGCTGCGACGCTGCCTTCGCCCCGTGCCCCGCTCCGCCGCCGCCTCGCGCCGC
CCGCCCCGGCTCTGACTGACCGCGTTACTCCCACAGGTGAGCGGGCGGGACGGCCCTTCTCCTCCGGGCT
GTAATTAGCTGAGCAAGAGGTAAGGGTTTAAGGGATGGTTGGTTGGTGGGGTATTAATGTTTAATTACCT
GGAGCACCTGCCTGAAATCACTTTTTTTCAGGTTGGACCGGTGCCACCATGGACTATAAGGACCACGACG
GAGACTACAAGGATCATGATATTGATTACAAAGACGATGACGATAAGATGGCCCCAAAGAAGAAGCGGAA
GGTCGGTATCCACGGAGTCCCAGCAGCCGACAAGAAGTACAGCATCGGCCTGGACATCGGCACCAACTCT
GTGGGCTGGGCCGTGATCACCGACGAGTACAAGGTGCCCAGCAAGAAATTCAAGGTGCTGGGCAACACCG
ACCGGCACAGCATCAAGAAGAACCTGATCGGAGCCCTGCTGTTCGACAGCGGCGAAACAGCCGAGGCCAC
CCGGCTGAAGAGAACCGCCAGAAGAAGATACACCAGACGGAAGAACCGGATCTGCTATCTGCAAGAGATC
TTCAGCAACGAGATGGCCAAGGTGGACGACAGCTTCTTCCACAGACTGGAAGAGTCCTTCCTGGTGGAAG
AGGATAAGAAGCACGAGCGGCACCCCATCTTCGGCAACATCGTGGACGAGGTGGCCTACCACGAGAAGTA
CCCCACCATCTACCACCTGAGAAAGAAACTGGTGGACAGCACCGACAAGGCCGACCTGCGGCTGATCTAT
CTGGCCCTGGCCCACATGATCAAGTTCCGGGGCCACTTCCTGATCGAGGGCGACCTGAACCCCGACAACA
GCGACGTGGACAAGCTGTTCATCCAGCTGGTGCAGACCTACAACCAGCTGTTCGAGGAAAACCCCATCAA
CGCCAGCGGCGTGGACGCCAAGGCCATCCTGTCTGCCAGACTGAGCAAGAGCAGACGGCTGGAAAATCTG
ATCGCCCAGCTGCCCGGCGAGAAGAAGAATGGCCTGTTCGGAAACCTGATTGCCCTGAGCCTGGGCCTGA
CCCCCAACTTCAAGAGCAACTTCGACCTGGCCGAGGATGCCAAACTGCAGCTGAGCAAGGACACCTACGA
CGACGACCTGGACAACCTGCTGGCCCAGATCGGCGACCAGTACGCCGACCTGTTTCTGGCCGCCAAGAAC
CTGTCCGACGCCATCCTGCTGAGCGACATCCTGAGAGTGAACACCGAGATCACCAAGGCCCCCCTGAGCG
CCTCTATGATCAAGAGATACGACGAGCACCACCAGGACCTGACCCTGCTGAAAGCTCTCGTGCGGCAGCA
GCTGCCTGAGAAGTACAAAGAGATTTTCTTCGACCAGAGCAAGAACGGCTACGCCGGCTACATTGACGGC
GGAGCCAGCCAGGAAGAGTTCTACAAGTTCATCAAGCCCATCCTGGAAAAGATGGACGGCACCGAGGAAC
TGCTCGTGAAGCTGAACAGAGAGGACCTGCTGCGGAAGCAGCGGACCTTCGACAACGGCAGCATCCCCCA
CCAGATCCACCTGGGAGAGCTGCACGCCATTCTGCGGCGGCAGGAAGATTTTTACCCATTCCTGAAGGAC
AACCGGGAAAAGATCGAGAAGATCCTGACCTTCCGCATCCCCTACTACGTGGGCCCTCTGGCCAGGGGAA
ACAGCAGATTCGCCTGGATGACCAGAAAGAGCGAGGAAACCATCACCCCCTGGAACTTCGAGGAAGTGGT
GGACAAGGGCGCTTCCGCCCAGAGCTTCATCGAGCGGATGACCAACTTCGATAAGAACCTGCCCAACGAG
AAGGTGCTGCCCAAGCACAGCCTGCTGTACGAGTACTTCACCGTGTATAACGAGCTGACCAAAGTGAAAT
ACGTGACCGAGGGAATGAGAAAGCCCGCCTTCCTGAGCGGCGAGCAGAAAAAGGCCATCGTGGACCTGCT
GTTCAAGACCAACCGGAAAGTGACCGTGAAGCAGCTGAAAGAGGACTACTTCAAGAAAATCGAGTGCTTC
GACTCCGTGGAAATCTCCGGCGTGGAAGATCGGTTCAACGCCTCCCTGGGCACATACCACGATCTGCTGA
AAATTATCAAGGACAAGGACTTCCTGGACAATGAGGAAAACGAGGACATTCTGGAAGATATCGTGCTGAC
CCTGACACTGTTTGAGGACAGAGAGATGATCGAGGAACGGCTGAAAACCTATGCCCACCTGTTCGACGAC
AAAGTGATGAAGCAGCTGAAGCGGCGGAGATACACCGGCTGGGGCAGGCTGAGCCGGAAGCTGATCAACG
GCATCCGGGACAAGCAGTCCGGCAAGACAATCCTGGATTTCCTGAAGTCCGACGGCTTCGCCAACAGAAA
CTTCATGCAGCTGATCCACGACGACAGCCTGACCTTTAAAGAGGACATCCAGAAAGCCCAGGTGTCCGGC
CAGGGCGATAGCCTGCACGAGCACATTGCCAATCTGGCCGGCAGCCCCGCCATTAAGAAGGGCATCCTGC
AGACAGTGAAGGTGGTGGACGAGCTCGTGAAAGTGATGGGCCGGCACAAGCCCGAGAACATCGTGATCGA
AATGGCCAGAGAGAACCAGACCACCCAGAAGGGACAGAAGAACAGCCGCGAGAGAATGAAGCGGATCGAA
GAGGGCATCAAAGAGCTGGGCAGCCAGATCCTGAAAGAACACCCCGTGGAAAACACCCAGCTGCAGAACG
AGAAGCTGTACCTGTACTACCTGCAGAATGGGCGGGATATGTACGTGGACCAGGAACTGGACATCAACCG
GCTGTCCGACTACGATGTGGACCATATCGTGCCTCAGAGCTTTCTGAAGGACGACTCCATCGACAACAAG
GTGCTGACCAGAAGCGACAAGAACCGGGGCAAGAGCGACAACGTGCCCTCCGAAGAGGTCGTGAAGAAGA
TGAAGAACTACTGGCGGCAGCTGCTGAACGCCAAGCTGATTACCCAGAGAAAGTTCGACAATCTGACCAA
GGCCGAGAGAGGCGGCCTGAGCGAACTGGATAAGGCCGGCTTCATCAAGAGACAGCTGGTGGAAACCCGG
CAGATCACAAAGCACGTGGCACAGATCCTGGACTCCCGGATGAACACTAAGTACGACGAGAATGACAAGC
TGATCCGGGAAGTGAAAGTGATCACCCTGAAGTCCAAGCTGGTGTCCGATTTCCGGAAGGATTTCCAGTT
TTACAAAGTGCGCGAGATCAACAACTACCACCACGCCCACGACGCCTACCTGAACGCCGTCGTGGGAACC
GCCCTGATCAAAAAGTACCCTAAGCTGGAAAGCGAGTTCGTGTACGGCGACTACAAGGTGTACGACGTGC
GGAAGATGATCGCCAAGAGCGAGCAGGAAATCGGCAAGGCTACCGCCAAGTACTTCTTCTACAGCAACAT
CATGAACTTTTTCAAGACCGAGATTACCCTGGCCAACGGCGAGATCCGGAAGCGGCCTCTGATCGAGACA
AACGGCGAAACCGGGGAGATCGTGTGGGATAAGGGCCGGGATTTTGCCACCGTGCGGAAAGTGCTGAGCA
TGCCCCAAGTGAATATCGTGAAAAAGACCGAGGTGCAGACAGGCGGCTTCAGCAAAGAGTCTATCCTGCC
CAAGAGGAACAGCGATAAGCTGATCGCCAGAAAGAAGGACTGGGACCCTAAGAAGTACGGCGGCTTCGAC
AGCCCCACCGTGGCCTATTCTGTGCTGGTGGTGGCCAAAGTGGAAAAGGGCAAGTCCAAGAAACTGAAGA
GTGTGAAAGAGCTGCTGGGGATCACCATCATGGAAAGAAGCAGCTTCGAGAAGAATCCCATCGACTTTCT
GGAAGCCAAGGGCTACAAAGAAGTGAAAAAGGACCTGATCATCAAGCTGCCTAAGTACTCCCTGTTCGAG
CTGGAAAACGGCCGGAAGAGAATGCTGGCCTCTGCCGGCGAACTGCAGAAGGGAAACGAACTGGCCCTGC
CCTCCAAATATGTGAACTTCCTGTACCTGGCCAGCCACTATGAGAAGCTGAAGGGCTCCCCCGAGGATAA
TGAGCAGAAACAGCTGTTTGTGGAACAGCACAAGCACTACCTGGACGAGATCATCGAGCAGATCAGCGAG
TTCTCCAAGAGAGTGATCCTGGCCGACGCTAATCTGGACAAAGTGCTGTCCGCCTACAACAAGCACCGGG
ATAAGCCCATCAGAGAGCAGGCCGAGAATATCATCCACCTGTTTACCCTGACCAATCTGGGAGCCCCTGC
CGCCTTCAAGTACTTTGACACCACCATCGACCGGAAGAGGTACACCAGCACCAAAGAGGTGCTGGACGCC
ACCCTGATCCACCAGAGCATCACCGGCCTGTACGAGACACGGATCGACCTGTCTCAGCTGGGAGGCGACA
AAAGGCCGGCGGCCACGAAAAAGGCCGGCCAGGCAAAAAAGAAAAAGTAAGAATTCCTAGAGCTCGCTGA
TCAGCCTCGACTGTGCCTTCTAGTTGCCAGCCATCTGTTGTTTGCCCCTCCCCCGTGCCTTCCTTGACCC
TGGAAGGTGCCACTCCCACTGTCCTTTCCTAATAAAATGAGGAAATTGCATCGCATTGTCTGAGTAGGTG
TCATTCTATTCTGGGGGGTGGGGTGGGGCAGGACAGCAAGGGGGAGGATTGGGAAGAGAATAGCAGGCAT
GCTGGGGAGCGGCCGCAGGAACCCCTAGTGATGGAGTTGGCCACTCCCTCTCTGCGCGCTCGCTCGCTCA
CTGAGGCCGGGCGACCAAAGGTCGCCCGACGCCCGGGCTTTGCCCGGGCGGCCTCAGTGAGCGAGCGAGC
GCGCAGCTGCCTGCAGGGGCGCCTGATGCGGTATTTTCTCCTTACGCATCTGTGCGGTATTTCACACCGC
ATA
[142 nt withheld, positions 5534-5675]
C
[141 nt withheld, positions 5677-5817]
CCTTTGACGTTGGAGTCCACGTTCTTT
[37 nt withheld, positions 5845-5881]
ACCCTATCTCGGGCTATTCTTTTGATTTATAAGGGATTTTGCCGATTTCGGCCTATTGGTTAAAAAATGA
GCTGATTTAACAAAAATTTAACGCGAATTTTAACAAAATATTAACGTTTACAATTTTATGGTGCACTCTC
AGTACAATCTGCTCTGATGCCGCATAGTTAAGCCAGCCCCGACACCCGCCAACACCCGCTGACGCGCCCT
GACGGGCTTGTCTGCTCCCGGCATCCGCTTACAGACAAGCTGTGACCGTCTCCGGGAGCTGCATGTGTCA
GAGGTTTTCACCGTCATCACCGAAACGCGCGAGACGAAAGGGCCTCGTGATACGCCTATTTTTATAGGTT
AATGTCATGATAATAATGGTTTCTTAGACGTCAGGTGGCACTTTTCGGGGAAATGTGCGCGGAACCCCTA
TTTGTTTATTTTTCTAAATACATTCAAATATGTATCCGCTCATGAGACAATAACCCTGATAAATGCTTCA
ATAATATTGAAAAAGGAAGAGTATGAGTATTCAACATTTCCGTGTCGCCCTTATTCCCTTTTTTGCGGCA
TTTTGCCTTCCTGTTTTTGCTCACCCAGAAACGCTGGTGAAAGTAAAAGATGCTGAAGATCAGTTGGGTG
CACGAGTGGGTTACATCGAACTGGATCTCAACAGCGGTAAGATCCTTGAGAGTTTTCGCCCCGAAGAACG
TTTTCCAATGATGAGCACTTTTAAAGTTCTGCTATGTGGCGCGGTATTATCCCGTATTGACGCCGGGCAA
GAGCAACTCGGTCGCCGCATACACTATTCTCAGAATGACTTGGTTGAGTACTCACCAGTCACAGAAAAGC
ATCTTACGGATGGCATGACAGTAAGAGAATTATGCAGTGCTGCCATAACCATGAGTGATAACACTGCGGC
CAACTTACTTCTGACAACGATCGGAGGACCGAAGGAGCTAACCGCTTTTTTGCACAACATGGGGGATCAT
GTAACTCGCCTTGATCGTTGGGAACCGGAGCTGAATGAAGCCATACCAAACGACGAGCGTGACACCACGA
TGCCTGTAGCAATGGCAACAACGTTGCGCAAACTATTAACTGGCGAACTACTTACTCTAGCTTCCCGGCA
ACAATTAATAGACTGGATGGAGGCGGATAAAGTTGCAGGACCACTTCTGCGCTCGGCCCTTCCGGCTGGC
TGGTTTATTGCTGATAAATCTGGAGCCGGTGAGCGTGGAAGCCGCGGTATCATTGCAGCACTGGGGCCAG
ATGGTAAGCCCTCCCGTATCGTAGTTATCTACACGACGGGGAGTCAGGCAACTATGGATGAACGAAATAG
ACAGATCGCTGAGATAGGTGCCTCACTGATTAAGCATTGGTAACTGTCAGACCAAGTTTACTCATATATA
CTTTAGATTGATTTAAAACTTCATTTTTAATTTAAAAGGATCTAGGTGAAGATCCTTTTTGATAATCTCA
TGACCAAAATCCCTTAACGTGAGTTTTCGTTCCACTGAGCGTCAGACCCCGTAGAAAAGATCAAAGGATC
TTCTTGAGATCCTTTTTTTCTGCGCGTAATCTGCTGCTTGCAAACAAAAAAACCACCGCTACCAGCGGTG
GTTTGTTTGCCGGATCAAGAGCTACCAACTCTTTTTCCGAAGGTAACTGGCTTCAGCAGAGCGCAGATAC
CAAATACTGTCCTTCTAGTGTAGCCGTAGTTAGGCCACCACTTCAAGAACTCTGTAGCACCGCCTACATA
CCTCGCTCTGCTAATCCTGTTACCAGTGGCTGCTGCCAGTGGCGATAAGTCGTGTCTTACCGGGTTGGAC
TCAAGACGATAGTTACCGGATAAGGCGCAGCGGTCGGGCTGAACGGGGGGTTCGTGCACACAGCCCAGCT
TGGAGCGAACGACCTACACCGAACTGAGATACCTACAGCGTGAGCTATGAGAAAGCGCCACGCTTCCCGA
AGGGAGAAAGGCGGACAGGTATCCGGTAAGCGGCAGGGTCGGAACAGGAGAGCGCACGAGGGAGCTTCCA
GGGGGAAACGCCTGGTATCTTTATAGTCCTGTCGGGTTTCGCCACCTCTGACTTGAGCGTCGATTTTTGT
GATGCTCGTCAGGGGGGCGGAGCCTATGGAAAAACGCCAGCAACGCGGCCTTTTTACGGTTCCTGGCCTT
TTGCTGGCCTTTTGCTCACATGTGAGGGCCTATTTCCCATGATTCCTTCATATTTGCATATACGATACAA
GGCTGTTAGAGAGATAATTGGAATTAATTTGACTGTAAACACAAAGATATTAGTACAAAATACGTGACGT
AGAAAGTAATAATTTCTTGGGTAGTTTGCAGTTTTAAAATTATGTTTTAAAATGGACTATCATATGCTTA
CCGTAACTTGAAAGTATTTCGATTTCTTGGCTTTATATATCTTGTGGAAAGGACGAAACACCGGGTCTTC
GAGAAGACCTGTTTTAGAGCTAGAAATAGCAAGTTAAAATAAGGCTAGTCCGTTATCAACTTGAAAAAGT
GGCACCGAGTCGGTGCTTTTTTGTTTTAGAGCTAGAAATAGCAAGTTAAAATAAGGCTAGTCCGTTTTTA
GCGCGTGCGCCAATTCTGCAGACAAATGGCTCTAGAGACCGGCGCCGCTACAGGGCGCGTCCCATTCGCC
ATTCAGGCTGCGCAACTGTTGGGAAGGGCGATCGGTGCGGGCCTCTTCGCTATTACGCCAGCTGGCGAAA
GGGGGATGTGCTGCAAGGCGATTAAGTTGGGTAACGCCAGGGTTTTCCCAGTCACGACGTTGTAAAACGA
CGGCCAGTGAGCGCGCGTAATACGACTCACTATAGGGCGAATTGGGTACCGGGCCCCCCCTCGAGGTCCT
CCAGCTTTTGTTCCCTTTAGTGAGGGTTAATTGCGCGCTTGGCGTAATCATGGTCATAGCTGTTTCCTGT
GTGAAATTGTTATCCGCTCACAATTCCACACAACATACGAGCCGGAAGCATAAAGTGTAAAGCCTGGGGT
GCCTAATGAGTGAGCTAACTCACATTAATTGCGTTGCGCTCACTGCCCGCTTTCCACCGGTGGTCTCT
Features (pLannotate 1.2.2; 26 found; start..end, strand, type, name):
      8..293     +  enhancer       CMV enhancer: human cytomegalovirus immediate early enhancer; contains an 18-bp deletion relative to the standard CMV enhancer
    295..572     +  promoter       chicken β-actin promoter: No description available
    573..801     +  intron         hybrid intron: hybrid between chicken β-actin (CBA) and minute virus of mice (MMV) introns (Gray et al., 2011)
    939..2540    +  CDS            Cas9(N): N-terminal portion of Streptococcus pyogenes Cas9 (Zetsche et al., 2015)
   2541..5039    +  CDS            Cas9(C): C-terminal portion of Streptococcus pyogenes Cas9 (Zetsche et al., 2015)
   5040..5087    +  CDS            nucleoplasmin NLS: bipartite nuclear localization signal from nucleoplasmin
   5121..5232    +  polyA_signal   bGH poly(A) signal: bovine growth hormone polyadenylation signal
   5337..5477    +  repeat_region  AAV2 ITR: inverted terminal repeat of adeno-associated virus serotype 2 inverted
   5482..5533    -  misc_feature   bom (fragment): basis of mobility region from pBR322
   5552..5932    +  rep_origin     M13 ori (sequence partly withheld): M13 bacteriophage origin of replication; arrow indicates direction of (+) strand synthesis
   6008..6057    -  misc_feature   bom (fragment): basis of mobility region from pBR322
   6159..6194    -  CDS            rop (fragment): Rop protein, which maintains plasmids at low copy number; rop
   6289..6393    +  promoter       AmpR promoter: bla
   6394..7254    +  CDS            AmpR: β-lactamase; bla; confers resistance to ampicillin, carbenicillin, and related antibiotics
   7425..8013    +  rep_origin     ori: high-copy-number ColE1/pMB1/pBR322/pUC origin of replication
   8075..8315    +  promoter       U6 promoter: RNA polymerase III promoter for human U6 snRNA
   8342..8417    +  misc_RNA       gRNA scaffold: guide RNA scaffold for the Streptococcus pyogenes CRISPR/Cas9 system
   8424..8467    +  misc_RNA       gRNA scaffold (fragment): guide RNA scaffold for the Streptococcus pyogenes CRISPR/Cas9 system
   8513..8531    -  rep_origin     f1 ori (fragment): f1 bacteriophage origin of replication; arrow indicates direction of (+) strand synthesis
   8536..8691    -  CDS            lacZα (fragment): LacZα fragment of β-galactosidase; lacZ fragment
   8699..8717    +  promoter       T7 promoter: promoter for bacteriophage T7 RNA polymerase
   8726..8749    -  misc_feature   MCS (fragment): pBluescript multiple cloning site
   8765..8783    -  promoter       T3 promoter: promoter for bacteriophage T3 RNA polymerase
   8828..8844    -  protein_bind   lac operator: The lac repressor binds to the lac operator to inhibit transcription in E. coli. This inhibition can be relieved by adding lactose or isopropyl-β-D-thiogalactopyranoside (IPTG). lac repressor encoded by lacI
   8852..8882    -  promoter       lac promoter: promoter for the E. coli lac operon
   8897..8918    -  protein_bind   CAP binding site: CAP binding activates transcription in the presence of cAMP. E. coli catabolite activator protein
