[The description below was written by a language model from this plasmid's Addgene catalogue record, the feature table of its GenBank file and pLannotate feature annotations shown in this document.]
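Description:
pX330A-1x7 is a high-copy, pUC-origin mammalian expression plasmid for CRISPR/Cas9 genome editing, partly derived from an earlier Cas9/gRNA plasmid and described in work on an all-in-one multiplex CRISPR/Cas9 vector system for human cells. It is propagated in E. coli under ampicillin selection (AmpR with its own bla promoter). The backbone also carries an M13/f1-type phage origin and small annotated fragments of bom and rop. A single AAV2 ITR is annotated downstream of the Cas9 cassette. With only one repeat called, the record does not support treating the plasmid as an AAV packaging vector.

The main payload is a humanized Streptococcus pyogenes Cas9 nuclease driven by the CBh promoter, annotated here as its component parts: a CMV enhancer, the chicken β-actin promoter and a hybrid CBA/MVM intron. The catalogue lists an N-terminal 3xFLAG tag, although the feature table does not call it separately. The Cas9 coding sequence is annotated in two contiguous segments, followed by a C-terminal nucleoplasmin nuclear localization signal and a bGH polyadenylation signal. A separate human U6 RNA polymerase III promoter sits upstream of an S. pyogenes gRNA scaffold, so nuclease and guide are expressed from one plasmid; no specific guide target is recorded.

Just after the first scaffold lie a partial second gRNA scaffold and a pBluescript-like segment with a lacZα fragment, lac promoter/operator, MCS fragment and T7 and T3 promoters. This region plausibly serves as a placeholder for adding further gRNA cassettes, but the record does not state its function. The accompanying 329-bp GenBank record covers only this lac/T7/T3 region, not the whole 8,959-nt plasmid.
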