Addgene plasmid #58771: pX330A-1x7
Purpose: Expresses Cas9 nuclease and gRNA
Depositing lab: Takashi Yamamoto. Depositing organization: Hiroshima University. Publication: Multiplex genome engineering in human cells using all-in-one CRISPR/Cas9 vector system. Sakuma T, Nishikawa A, Kume S, Chayama K, Yamamoto T. Sci Rep. 2014 Jun 23;4:5400. doi: 10.1038/srep05400. PubMed 24954249.
Backbone
  Vector backbone: pUC ori vector
  Vector type: Mammalian Expression, CRISPR
Growth in bacteria
  Bacterial resistance: Ampicillin, 100 μg/mL
  Growth temperature: 37°C
  Growth strain: Stbl3
  Copy number: High Copy
Gene/Insert
  Gene/Insert name: humanized S. pyogenes Cas9 nuclease (alt names: SpCas9; hSpCas9)
  Species: S. pyogenes
  Insert size (bp): 4272
  Promoter: CBh
  Tag / fusion protein: 3xFLAG (N terminal on insert)
  Cloning method: Unknown
  Sequencing primers: 5′ T7 (TAATACGACTCACTATAGGG); 3′ T3 (GCAATTAACCCTCACTAAAGG)
Resource information
  A portion of this plasmid was derived from a plasmid made by: Feng Zhang
Terms and licenses: Academic/Nonprofit Terms; Industry Terms: Not Available to Industry
How to cite: pX330A-1x7 was a gift from Takashi Yamamoto (Addgene plasmid # 58771 ; http://n2t.net/addgene:58771 ; RRID:Addgene_58771)
