LOCUS       Exported 329 bp ds-DNA linear SYN 17-MAY-2021
DEFINITION  Expresses Cas9 nuclease and gRNA.
ACCESSION   .
VERSION     .
KEYWORDS    pX330A-1x7
SOURCE      synthetic DNA construct
  ORGANISM  synthetic DNA construct
REFERENCE   1 (bases 1 to 329)
  AUTHORS   Sakuma T, Nishikawa A, Kume S, Chayama K, Yamamoto T
  TITLE     Multiplex genome engineering in human cells using all-in-one
            CRISPR/Cas9 vector system.
  JOURNAL   Sci Rep. 2014 Jun 23;4:5400. doi: 10.1038/srep05400.
  PUBMED    24954249
REFERENCE   2 (bases 1 to 329)
  AUTHORS   .
  TITLE     Direct Submission
  JOURNAL   Exported May 17, 2021 from SnapGene Server 1.1.58
            http://www.snapgene.com
FEATURES             Location/Qualifiers
     source          1..329
                     /organism="synthetic DNA construct"
                     /mol_type="other DNA"
     primer_bind     2..19
                     /label=M13 Forward
                     /note="In lacZ gene. Also called M13-F20 or M13 (-21)
                     Forward"
     primer_bind     3..19
                     /label=M13 fwd
                     /note="common sequencing primer, one of multiple similar
                     variants"
     primer_bind     29..48
                     /label=T7
                     /note="T7 promoter, forward primer"
     promoter        29..47
                     /label=T7 promoter
                     /note="promoter for bacteriophage T7 RNA polymerase"
     primer_bind     complement(95..115)
                     /label=T3
                     /note="T3 promoter, forward primer"
     promoter        complement(95..113)
                     /label=T3 promoter
                     /note="promoter for bacteriophage T3 RNA polymerase"
     primer_bind     complement(134..150)
                     /label=M13 rev
                     /note="common sequencing primer, one of multiple similar
                     variants"
     primer_bind     complement(134..150)
                     /label=M13 Reverse
                     /note="In lacZ gene. Also called M13-rev"
     primer_bind     complement(147..169)
                     /label=M13/pUC Reverse
                     /note="In lacZ gene"
     protein_bind    158..174
                     /label=lac operator
                     /bound_moiety="lac repressor encoded by lacI"
                     /note="The lac repressor binds to the lac operator to
                     inhibit transcription in E. coli. This inhibition can be
                     relieved by adding lactose or
                     isopropyl-beta-D-thiogalactopyranoside (IPTG)."
     promoter        complement(182..212)
                     /label=lac promoter
                     /note="promoter for the E. coli lac operon"
     protein_bind    227..248
                     /label=CAP binding site
                     /bound_moiety="E. coli catabolite activator protein"
                     /note="CAP binding activates transcription in the presence
                     of cAMP."
ORIGIN
        1 ttgtaaaacg acggccagtg agcgcgcgta atacgactca ctatagggcg aattgggtac
       61 cgggcccccc ctcgaggtcc tccagctttt gttcccttta gtgagggtta attgcgcgct
      121 tggcgtaatc atggtcatag ctgtttcctg tgtgaaattg ttatccgctc acaattccac
      181 acaacatacg agccggaagc ataaagtgta aagcctgggg tgcctaatga gtgagctaac
      241 tcacattaat tgcgttgcgc tcactgcccg ctttccaccg gtggtctcta ggtacccgtt
      301 acataactta cggtaaatgg cccgcctgg
//
