>Addgene plasmid #58771 | pX330A-1x7 | addgene partial sequence | sequence record 95534 | hSpCas9-R1 5'-CGCTCGTGCTTCTTATCCTC-3'
CCGGTTCTTCCGTCTGGTGTATCTTCTTCTGGCGGTTCTCTTCAGCCGGGTGGCCTCGGCTGTTTCGCCG
CTGTCGAACAGCAGGGCTCCGATCAGGTTCTTCTTGATGCTGTGCCGGTCGGTGTTGCCCAGCACCTTGA
ATTTCTTGCTGGGCACCTTGTACTCGTCGGTGATCACGGCCCAGCCCACAGAGTTGGTGCCGATGTCCAG
GCCGATGCTGTACTTCTTGTCAGCTGCTGGGACTCCGTGGATACCGACCTTCCGCTTCTTCTTTGGGGCC
ATCTTATCGNCATCGTCTTTGTAATCAATAT
